Addgene plasmid #216318: pAAV2.1-CMV-5'Cer-BDlacZ-bGHpA
Purpose: Split fluorophore assay to test reconstitution via mRNA trans-splicing (REVeRT system).
Depositing lab: Elvir Becirovic. Depositing organization: Zurich University Hospital. Publication: mRNA trans-splicing dual AAV vectors for (epi)genome editing and gene therapy. Riedmayr LM, Hinrichsmeyer KS, Thalhammer SB, Mittas DM, Karguth N, Otify DY, Bohm S, Weber VJ, Bartoschek MD, Splith V, Brummer M, Ferreira R, Boon N, Wogenstein GM, Grimm C, Wijnholds J, Mehlfeld V, Michalakis S, Fenske S, Biel M, Becirovic E. Nat Commun. 2023 Oct 18;14(1):6578. doi: 10.1038/s41467-023-42386-0. PubMed 37852949.
Backbone
  Vector backbone: pAAV2.1
  Total vector size (bp): 4305
  Modifications to backbone: Left ITR is truncated
  Vector type: AAV
Growth in bacteria
  Bacterial resistance: Ampicillin, 100 μg/mL
  Growth temperature: 30°C
  Growth strain: NEB Stable
  Copy number: High Copy
Gene/Insert
  Gene/Insert name: split cerulean fluorescent protein + splice donor site
  Species: Synthetic
  Insert size (bp): 310
  Promoter: CMV
  Cloning method: Restriction Enzyme; 5′ cloning site SacI (not destroyed); 3′ cloning site SalI (not destroyed)
  Sequencing primers: 5′ CGCAAATGGGCGGTAGGCGTG; 3′ gggaggggcaaacaacagatggc
Terms and licenses: Academic/Nonprofit Terms; Industry Terms: Not Available to Industry
How to cite: pAAV2.1-CMV-5'Cer-BDlacZ-bGHpA was a gift from Elvir Becirovic (Addgene plasmid # 216318 ; http://n2t.net/addgene:216318 ; RRID:Addgene_216318)
