[The description below was written by a language model from this plasmid's Addgene catalogue record and pLannotate feature annotations shown in this document.]
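Description:
pAAV2.1-CMV-5'Cer-BDlacZ-bGHpA is a 4.3 kb AAV transfer (cis) plasmid built on the pAAV2.1 backbone. It carries the 5' half of a split-fluorophore reporter used to test protein reconstitution by mRNA trans-splicing in the REVeRT dual-AAV system. It is propagated in E. coli through a high-copy ColE1/pUC-type origin and selected with ampicillin via the β-lactamase gene. An f1 phage origin and remnants of the lac cloning region (lacI fragment, CAP site, lac promoter/operator, lacZα fragment) lie outside the viral cassette as backbone carry-over. The expression cassette is flanked by AAV2 inverted terminal repeats, the elements required for genome replication and packaging into AAV particles. The record notes that the left ITR is truncated, which agrees with the feature table detecting only short ITR fragments on that side.

Between the ITRs, the human CMV immediate-early enhancer and promoter drive a roughly 310 bp synthetic insert described as a split cerulean fluorescent protein plus a splice donor site. The annotation software labels the coding part as a fragment of Aquamarine, a related Aequorea-derived cyan protein, which is consistent with an N-terminal cerulean fragment. The unannotated stretch between this fragment and the bovine growth hormone polyadenylation signal presumably holds the splice donor and the "BDlacZ" element of the name, likely a lacZ-derived binding domain, although the record does not define it. A short T7 promoter sits upstream of the coding fragment.

In a trans-splicing assay, this transcript would be expected to pair with a complementary 3' cerulean pre-mRNA from a partner vector. Splicing would join the two halves, and cyan fluorescence would report successful reconstitution. The partner construct is not described in this record.
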