Features (pLannotate 1.2.2; 18 found; start..end, strand, type, name):
      2..94      +  CDS            lacI (fragment): lac repressor; lacI; The lac repressor binds to the lac operator to inhibit transcription in E. coli. This inhibition can be relieved by adding lactose or isopropyl-β-D-thiogalactopyranoside (IPTG).
    107..128     +  protein_bind   CAP binding site: CAP binding activates transcription in the presence of cAMP. E. coli catabolite activator protein
    143..173     +  promoter       lac promoter: promoter for the E. coli lac operon
    181..197     +  protein_bind   lac operator: The lac repressor binds to the lac operator to inhibit transcription in E. coli. This inhibition can be relieved by adding lactose or isopropyl-β-D-thiogalactopyranoside (IPTG). lac repressor encoded by lacI
    259..286     +  repeat_region  AAV2 ITR (fragment): inverted terminal repeat of adeno-associated virus serotype 2 inverted
    304..366     -  repeat_region  AAV2 ITR (fragment): inverted terminal repeat of adeno-associated virus serotype 2 inverted
    385..764     +  enhancer       CMV enhancer: human cytomegalovirus immediate early enhancer
    765..968     +  promoter       CMV promoter: human cytomegalovirus (CMV) immediate early promoter
    964..997     +  LTR            5' LTR (truncated) (fragment): truncated 5' long terminal repeat (LTR) from HIV-1
   1013..1031    +  promoter       T7 promoter: promoter for bacteriophage T7 RNA polymerase
   1058..1216    +  CDS            Aquamarine (fragment): Aquamarine is a basic (constitutively fluorescent) cyan fluorescent protein published in 2013, derived from Aequorea victoria. It has very low acid sensitivity.
   1380..1604    +  polyA_signal   bGH poly(A) signal: bovine growth hormone polyadenylation signal
   1613..1743    +  repeat_region  AAV2 ITR (fragment): inverted terminal repeat of adeno-associated virus serotype 2 inverted
   1757..1914    +  CDS            lacZα (fragment): LacZα fragment of β-galactosidase; lacZ fragment
   1919..2347    +  rep_origin     f1 ori (sequence partly withheld): f1 bacteriophage origin of replication; arrow indicates direction of (+) strand synthesis
   2400..2504    +  promoter       AmpR promoter: bla
   2505..3365    +  CDS            AmpR: β-lactamase; bla; confers resistance to ampicillin, carbenicillin, and related antibiotics
   3536..4124    +  rep_origin     ori: high-copy-number ColE1/pMB1/pBR322/pUC origin of replication
>Addgene plasmid #216318 | pAAV2.1-CMV-5'Cer-BDlacZ-bGHpA | addgene full sequence | sequence record 426609 | Addgene NGS Result
AGCGCCCAATACGCAAACCGCCTCTCCCCGCGCGTTGGCCGATTCATTAATGCAGCTGGCACGACAGGTT
TCCCGACTGGAAAGCGGGCAGTGAGCGCAACGCAATTAATGTGAGTTAGCTCACTCATTAGGCACCCCAG
GCTTTACACTTTATGCTTCCGGCTCGTATGTTGTGTGGAATTGTGAGCGGATAACAATTTCACACAGGAA
ACAGCTATGACCATGATTACGCCAGATTTAATTAAGGCCTTAATTAGGCTGCGCGCTCGCTCGCTCACTG
AGGCCGCCCGGGCAAAGCCCGGGCGGCCTCAGTGAGCGAGCGAGCGCGCAGAGAGGGAGTGGCCAACTCC
ATCACTAGGGGTTCCTGCGGCCTCTAGAAAGCTTGACATTGATTATTGACTAGTTATTAATAGTAATCAA
TTACGGGGTCATTAGTTCATAGCCCATATATGGAGTTCCGCGTTACATAACTTACGGTAAATGGCCCGCC
TGGCTGACCGCCCAACGACCCCCGCCCATTGACGTCAATAATGACGTATGTTCCCATAGTAACGCCAATA
GGGACTTTCCATTGACGTCAATGGGTGGAGTATTTACGGTAAACTGCCCACTTGGCAGTACATCAAGTGT
ATCATATGCCAAGTACGCCCCCTATTGACGTCAATGACGGTAAATGGCCCGCCTGGCATTATGCCCAGTA
CATGACCTTATGGGACTTTCCTACTTGGCAGTACATCTACGTATTAGTCATCGCTATTACCATGGTGATG
CGGTTTTGGCAGTACATCAATGGGCGTGGATAGCGGTTTGACTCACGGGGATTTCCAAGTCTCCACCCCA
TTGACGTCAATGGGAGTTTGTTTTGGCACCAAAATCAACGGGACTTTCCAAAATGTCGTAACAACTCCGC
CCCATTGACGCAAATGGGCGGTAGGCGTGTACGGTGGGAGGTCTATATAAGCAGAGCTCTCTGGCTAACT
AGAGAACCCACTGCTTACTGGCTTATCGAAATTAATACGACTCACTATAGGGAGACCCAAGCTGGCTAGT
TAAGCTTATGGTGAGCAAGGGCGAGGAGCTGTTCACCGGGGTGGTGCCCATCCTGGTCGAGCTGGACGGC
GACGTAAACGGCCACAAGTTCAGCGTGTCCGGCGAGGGCGAGGGCGATGCCACCTACGGCAAGCTGACCC
TGAAGTTCATCTGCACCACAGGTAAGGGCACTGAGCAGAAGGGAAGAAGCTCCGGGGGCTCTTTGTAGGG
TGGATCCAGTGCATCAAGGCGATCACATCAGTGAAAAAAAGCCAGACAGGCGGTTAAACCAACGCAGATT
AAACAGCAGGATGCAAAAATTCGCAGGTGGTCAGATGGGATCCGTCGACCTGTGCCTTCTAGTTGCCAGC
CATCTGTTGTTTGCCCCTCCCCCGTGCCTTCCTTGACCCTGGAAGGTGCCACTCCCACTGTCCTTTCCTA
ATAAAATGAGGAAATTGCATCGCATTGTCTGAGTAGGTGTCATTCTATTCTGGGGGGTGGGGTGGGGCAG
GACAGCAAGGGGGAGGATTGGGAAGACAATAGCAGGCATGCTGGGGATGCGGTGGGCTCTATGGGCGGCC
GCAGGAACCCCTAGTGATGGAGTTGGCCACTCCCTCTCTGCGCGCTCGCTCGCTCACTGAGGCCGGGCGA
CCAAAGGTCGCCCGACGCCCGGGCTTTGCCCGGGCGGCCTCAGTGAGCGAGCGAGCGCGCAGCCTTAATT
AACCTAATTCACTGGCCGTCGTTTTACAACGTCGTGACTGGGAAAACCCTGGCGTTACCCAACTTAATCG
CCTTGCAGCACATCCCCCTTTCGCCAGCTGGCGTAATAGCGAAGAGGCCCGCACCGATCGCCCTTCCCAA
CAGTTGCGCAGCCTGAATGGCGAATGGG
[124 nt withheld, positions 1919-2042]
C
[91 nt withheld, positions 2044-2134]
A
[49 nt withheld, positions 2136-2184]
CCTTTGACGTTGGAGTCCACGTTCTTT
[37 nt withheld, positions 2212-2248]
ACCCTATCTCGGTCTATTCTTTTGATTTATAAGGGATTTTGCCGATTTCGGCCTATTGGTTAAAAAATGA
GCTGATTTAACAAAAATTTAACGCGAATTTTAACAAAATATTAACGCTTACAATTTAGGTGGCACTTTTC
GGGGAAATGTGCGCGGAACCCCTATTTGTTTATTTTTCTAAATACATTCAAATATGTATCCGCTCATGAG
ACAATAACCCTGATAAATGCTTCAATAATATTGAAAAAGGAAGAGTATGAGTATTCAACATTTCCGTGTC
GCCCTTATTCCCTTTTTTGCGGCATTTTGCCTTCCTGTTTTTGCTCACCCAGAAACGCTGGTGAAAGTAA
AAGATGCTGAAGATCAGTTGGGTGCACGAGTGGGTTACATCGAACTGGATCTCAACAGCGGTAAGATCCT
TGAGAGTTTTCGCCCCGAAGAACGTTTTCCAATGATGAGCACTTTTAAAGTTCTGCTATGTGGCGCGGTA
TTATCCCGTATTGACGCCGGGCAAGAGCAACTCGGTCGCCGCATACACTATTCTCAGAATGACTTGGTTG
AGTACTCACCAGTCACAGAAAAGCATCTTACGGATGGCATGACAGTAAGAGAATTATGCAGTGCTGCCAT
AACCATGAGTGATAACACTGCGGCCAACTTACTTCTGACAACGATCGGAGGACCGAAGGAGCTAACCGCT
TTTTTGCACAACATGGGGGATCATGTAACTCGCCTTGATCGTTGGGAACCGGAGCTGAATGAAGCCATAC
CAAACGACGAGCGTGACACCACGATGCCTGTAGCAATGGCAACAACGTTGCGCAAACTATTAACTGGCGA
ACTACTTACTCTAGCTTCCCGGCAACAATTAATAGACTGGATGGAGGCGGATAAAGTTGCAGGACCACTT
CTGCGCTCGGCCCTTCCGGCTGGCTGGTTTATTGCTGATAAATCTGGAGCCGGTGAGCGTGGGTCTCGCG
GTATCATTGCAGCACTGGGGCCAGATGGTAAGCCCTCCCGTATCGTAGTTATCTACACGACGGGGAGTCA
GGCAACTATGGATGAACGAAATAGACAGATCGCTGAGATAGGTGCCTCACTGATTAAGCATTGGTAACTG
TCAGACCAAGTTTACTCATATATACTTTAGATTGATTTAAAACTTCATTTTTAATTTAAAAGGATCTAGG
TGAAGATCCTTTTTGATAATCTCATGACCAAAATCCCTTAACGTGAGTTTTCGTTCCACTGAGCGTCAGA
CCCCGTAGAAAAGATCAAAGGATCTTCTTGAGATCCTTTTTTTCTGCGCGTAATCTGCTGCTTGCAAACA
AAAAAACCACCGCTACCAGCGGTGGTTTGTTTGCCGGATCAAGAGCTACCAACTCTTTTTCCGAAGGTAA
CTGGCTTCAGCAGAGCGCAGATACCAAATACTGTTCTTCTAGTGTAGCCGTAGTTAGGCCACCACTTCAA
GAACTCTGTAGCACCGCCTACATACCTCGCTCTGCTAATCCTGTTACCAGTGGCTGCTGCCAGTGGCGAT
AAGTCGTGTCTTACCGGGTTGGACTCAAGACGATAGTTACCGGATAAGGCGCAGCGGTCGGGCTGAACGG
GGGGTTCGTGCACACAGCCCAGCTTGGAGCGAACGACCTACACCGAACTGAGATACCTACAGCGTGAGCT
ATGAGAAAGCGCCACGCTTCCCGAAGGGAGAAAGGCGGACAGGTATCCGGTAAGCGGCAGGGTCGGAACA
GGAGAGCGCACGAGGGAGCTTCCAGGGGGAAACGCCTGGTATCTTTATAGTCCTGTCGGGTTTCGCCACC
TCTGACTTGAGCGTCGATTTTTGTGATGCTCGTCAGGGGGGCGGAGCCTATGGAAAAACGCCAGCAACGC
GGCCTTTTTACGGTTCCTGGCCTTTTGCTGGCCTTTTGCTCACATGTTCTTTCCTGCGTTATCCCCTGAT
TCTGTGGATAACCGTATTACCGCCTTTGAGTGAGCTGATACCGCTCGCCGCAGCCGAACGACCGAGCGCA
GCGAGTCAGTGAGCGAGGAAGCGGAAG
